Addgene plasmid #146901: pAc5.1B-lambdaN-HA-DmCup_1-417-Y342AL347A-V5His6_M
Purpose: Insect Expression of DmCup_1-417-Y342AL347A
Depositing lab: Elisa Izaurralde. Depositing organization: Max Planck Institute for Developmental Biology. Publication: CUP promotes deadenylation and inhibits decapping of mRNA targets. Igreja C, Izaurralde E. Genes Dev. 2011 Sep 15;25(18):1955-67. doi: 10.1101/gad.17136311. PubMed 21937713.
Backbone
  Vector backbone: Unknown
  Vector type: Insect Expression
Growth in bacteria
  Bacterial resistance: Ampicillin, 100 μg/mL
  Growth temperature: 37°C
  Growth strain: DH5alpha
  Copy number: Low Copy
Gene/Insert
  Gene/Insert name: DmCup_1-417-Y342AL347A
  Species: D. melanogaster (fly)
  Entrez Gene: cup (a.k.a. Dmel_CG11181, CG11181, CUP, Cup, DmCup, Dmel\CG11181, fs(1)cup, fs(2)cup, i239)
  Cloning method: Unknown
Terms and licenses: Academic/Nonprofit Terms; Industry Terms: Not Available to Industry
Depositor comments: Sequence according to the sequence given by NCBI: AF004917.1 Plasmids from this collection were made available to the research community and donated after the lab closed. Please note that the sequence provided by the depositing laboratory may be theoretical/predicted or based on Sanger sequencing results. There may be discrepancies between sequencing results obtained by Addgene and the depositor sequence. If an Addgene verified sequence is not available, please contact before placing your order to request that our lab fully sequence the plasmid.
How to cite: pAc5.1B-lambdaN-HA-DmCup_1-417-Y342AL347A-V5His6_M was a gift from Elisa Izaurralde (Addgene plasmid # 146901 ; http://n2t.net/addgene:146901 ; RRID:Addgene_146901)
