[The description below was written by a language model from this plasmid's Addgene catalogue record and pLannotate feature annotations shown in this document.]
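Description:
pAc5.1B-lambdaN-HA-DmCup_1-417-Y342AL347A-V5His6_M is a 6.7 kb insect-cell expression plasmid. The catalogue lists the backbone as unknown, although the name and feature layout point to a pAc5.1-type vector. It is propagated in E. coli through a ColE1/pUC-family origin and selected with ampicillin via the β-lactamase gene and its own promoter. The record lists the plasmid as low copy even though the annotated origin is of a high-copy type. A partial tetracycline-resistance reading frame and a small piece of SV40 large T antigen are also annotated. These appear to be non-functional backbone remnants rather than working markers.

The expression cassette is driven by the Drosophila melanogaster actin 5C promoter, which gives strong constitutive transcription in fly cell lines, and is followed by an SV40 polyadenylation signal. The open reading frame begins with a short fragment of the bacteriophage lambda N protein, followed by an HA epitope (a single-repeat-sized match to the 3xHA feature). Next comes an N-terminal fragment of Drosophila Cup, residues 1–417 according to the name, carrying the Y342A and L347A substitutions. A V5 epitope lies downstream of the insert, and the name also indicates a His6 tag, though this is not separately annotated and the record does not show whether these C-terminal tags are in frame with Cup. The lambda N peptide binds BoxB RNA hairpins, so fusions of this kind are generally used to tether a protein to a BoxB-bearing reporter mRNA. The associated study concerns Cup's roles in promoting deadenylation and inhibiting decapping of target mRNAs. The record does not state what the two point mutations disrupt.
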