Features (pLannotate 1.2.2; 11 found; start..end, strand, type, name):
     56..2565    +  promoter       Ac5 promoter: Drosophila melanogaster actin 5C promoter
   2585..2650    +  CDS            N (fragment): REGN_LAMBD - Experimental evidence at protein level: Swiss-Prot protein existence level 1. Plays a role as a transcriptional antitermination factor that allows the virus to initiate its lytic phase. Activates expression of the delayed viral early genes by modifying host RNA polymerase (RNAP) into a form that is resistant to termination signals. This antitermination function requires the host NusA protein which serves to stabilize the interaction between antitermination protein N and host RNA polymerase. From Escherichia phage lambda (Bacteriophage lambda).
   2675..2701    +  CDS            3xHA (fragment): three tandem HA epitope tags
   2774..3979    +  CDS            cup (fragment): CUP_DROME - Also known as fs(2)cup. Experimental evidence at protein level: Swiss-Prot protein existence level 1. Adapter protein that plays a central role in localization of transcripts in the oocyte and in young embryos (PubMed:9118812). Maintains RNA targets in a repressed state by promoting their deadenylation and protects deadenylated mRNAs from further degradation (PubMed:21937713). Binds to and recruits eIF-4E to the 3'-UTR of some mRNA targets which prevents interaction between eIF4E1 and eIF4G (PubMed:14685270, PubMed:15465908, PubMed:21081899). This may contribute to translational re
   4016..4057    +  CDS            V5 tag: epitope tag from simian virus 5
   4157..4291    -  polyA_signal   SV40 poly(A) signal: SV40 polyadenylation signal
   4314..4398    -  CDS            large T antigen (fragment): large T antigen from SV40 (simian virus 40)
   4399..4846    +  CDS            TcR (fragment): tetracycline efflux protein; tet; confers resistance to tetracycline
   4892..5480    -  rep_origin     ori: high-copy-number ColE1/pMB1/pBR322/pUC origin of replication
   5651..6511    -  CDS            AmpR: β-lactamase; bla; confers resistance to ampicillin, carbenicillin, and related antibiotics
   6512..6616    -  promoter       AmpR promoter: bla
>Addgene plasmid #146901 | pAc5.1B-lambdaN-HA-DmCup_1-417-Y342AL347A-V5His6_M | addgene full sequence | sequence record 355073 | Addgene NGS Result
CTTCAAGAATTAATTCTATATTCTAAAAACACAAATGATACTTCTAAAAAAAAATCATGAATGGCATCAA
CTCTGAATCAAATCTTTGCAGATGCACCTACTTCTCATTTCCACTGTCACATCATTTTTCCAGATCTCGC
TGCCTGTTATGTGGCCCACAAACCAAGACACGTTTTATGGCCATTAAAGCTGGCTGATCGTCGCCAAACA
CCAAATACATAATGAATATGTACACATTCGAGAAAGAAGCGATCAAAGAAGCGTCTTCGGGCGGAGTAGG
AGAATGCGGAGGAGAAGGAGAACGAGCTGATCTAGTATCTCTCCACAATCCAATGCCAACTGACCAACTG
GCCATATTCGGAGCAATTTGAAGCCAATTTCCATCGCCTGGCGATCGCTCCATTCTTGGCTATATGTTTT
TCACCGTTACCCGGGGCCATTTTCAAAGACTCGTCGGCAAGATAAGATTGTGTCACTCGCTGTCTCTCTT
CATTTGTCGAAGAATGCTGAGGAATTTCGCGATGACGTCGGCGAGTATTTTGAAGAATGAGAATAATTTG
TATTTATACGAAAATCAGTTAGTGGAATTTTCTACAAAAACATGTTATCTATAGATAATTTTGTTGCAAA
ATATGTTGACTATGACAAAGATTGTATGTATATACCTTTAATGTATTCTCATTTTCTTATGTATTTATAA
TGGCAATGATGATACTGATGATATTTTAAGATGATGCCAGACCAAAAGGCTTGAATTTCTGCGTCTTTTG
CCGAACGCAGTGCATGTGCAATTGTTGTTTTTTGGAATATTCAATTTTCGGACTGTCCGCTTTGATTTCA
GTTTCTTGGCTTATTCAAAAAGCAAAGTAAAGCCAAAAAAGCGAGATGGCAATACCAAATGCGGCAAAAC
GGTAGTGGAAGGAAAGGGGTGCGGGGCAGCGGAAGGAAGGGTGGGGCGGGGCGTGGCGGGGTCTGTGGCT
GGGCGCGACGTCACCGACGTTGGAGCCACTCCTTTGACCATGTGTGCGTGTGTGTATTATTCGTGTCTCG
CCACTCGCCGGTTGTTTTTTTCTTTTTATGCTGCGCTCTCTCTAGCGCCATCTCGCTTACGCATGCTCAA
CGCACCGCATGTTGCCGTTTCCTTTTATGCGTCATTTTGGCTCGAAATAGGCAATTATTTAAACAAAGAT
TAGTCAACGAAAACGCTAAAATAAATAAGTCTACAATATGGTTACTTATTGCCATGTGTGTGCAGCCAAC
GATAGCAACAAAAGCAACAACACAGGTGGCTTTCCCTCTTTCACTTTTTGTTTGCAAGCCGCGTGCGAGC
AAGACGGCACGACCGGCAAACGCAATTACGCTGACAAAGAGCAGACGAAGTTTTGGCGAAAAACATCAAG
GCGCCTGATACGAATGCATTTGCAATAACAATTGCGATATTTAATATTGTTTATGAAGCTGTTTGACTTC
AAAACACACAAAAAAAAAAATAAAACAAATTATTTGAAAGAGAATTAGGAATCGGACGCTTATCGTTAGG
GTAACAACAAGAAATGCTTACTGAGTCACAGCCTCTGGAAAACTGCCGCAAGCCAGAGAGAGAGAGAAAA
AGAGGGAGAGCAGCTTAGACCGCATGTGCTTGTGTGTGAGGCGTCTCTCTCTTCGTCTCTGTTGCGCAAA
CGCATAGACTGCACTGAAAAAATCGATTACCTATTTTTTATGAATGAATATTTGCACTATTACTATTCAA
AACTATTAAGATAGCAATCACATTCAATAGCCAAATACTATACCACCTGAGCGATGCAACGAAATGATCA
ATTTGAGCAAAAATGCTGCATATTTAGGACGGCATCATTATAGAAATGCTTCTTGCTGTGTACTTTTCTC
TCGTCTGGCAGCTGTTTCGCCGTTATTGTTAAAACCGGCTTAAGTTAGGTGTGTTTTCTACGACTAGTGA
ATGCCCTACTAGAAGATGTGTGTTGCACAAAATGTCCCTGGAATAACCAATTTGAAGTGCAGATAGCAGT
AAACGTAAGCTAATATGAATATTATTTAACTGTAATGTTTTAATATCGCTGGACATTACTAATAAACCCA
CTATAAACACATGTACATATGTATGTTTTGGCATACAATGAGTAGTTGGGGAAAAAATGTGTAAAAGCAC
CGTGACCATCACAGCATAAAGATAACCAGCTGAAGTATCGAATATGAGTAACCCCCAAATTGAATCACAT
GCCGCAACTGATAGGACCCATGGAAGTACACTCTTCATGGCGATATACAAGACACACACAAGCACGAACA
CCCAGTTGCGGAGGAAATTCTCCGTAAATGAAAACCCAATCGGCGAACAATTCATACCCATATATGGTAA
AAGTTTTGAACGCGACTTGAGAGCGGAGAGCATTGCGGCTGATAAGGTTTTAGCGCTAAGCGGGCTTTAT
AAAACGGGCTGCGGGACCAGTTTTCATATCACTACCGTTTGAGTTCTTGTGCTGTGTGGATACTCCTCCC
GACACAAAGCCGCTCCATCAGCCAGCAGTCGTCTAATCCAGAGACCCCGGATCGGGGTACCAACATGGAC
GCACAAACACGACGACGTGAGCGTCGCGCTGAGAAACAAGCTCAATGGAAAGCTGCAAACGGTGGATCTC
CTCCACATATGGCTTACCCATACGATGTTCCAGATTACGCTCCTCCAAGCTTGAATTCTGCAGATATCAT
GGACCCTATGAAAGAGGAGGCGATCGAATTGAATGGCCATGCTATGCAAATGGCCGAAGCTGAGCAAGAA
AATGGCGCTGGCGCCCTGAAAATTGCCACCAATGCGGGTGCAACCGATCGTCCAGCGCATCAGCAGCTTC
CGCTGCCAGTCGAAGATCAGCAGGATGAGGTGCTGACCCCCGCTGAGAAGGGCAAGTTCGAGTACCCTCC
CCCTCCACCGCCACCAACTCCAGTCCAGGCTCCGCTAGCCACCAAGGCCACCGCTCTGAATGCCAGTCAA
GAGCATGACGACGACGAGGCCAACTCCGAGAAGTGGGAGGATCCGTGCGCTCCGCCCCCGCCTCCTCCGC
TGCCGACTAGCGCTTTCCTGGCCACCGGACTGGGCTACCTCAAGCTGCCCGCCTTCAAGCTGAAGGACGC
ACTGGAGAAGGCCATCACCAAGTTGGAGGCCAACAAGCGGACGCTAAAGGCCAGCCCTGAGTCTTCTCGT
TCCATCAAAAACAAGAATGTGGTGGCCCTGGAGATGTTACCCAGGCGCTCAAACCCAGAAACGATCGGCG
ATGGATCCATGTTGGCATCCACATCCACGGCTGTTATGCTGCAGACCAAAAAGCCCGCCGTTATTGTGGA
GATGGAGAGGCGTTGTAAGATCATCAATTTACTGGCCAAACAGAATCAAATCCTCGAATCCATTTCGGGG
GAGGCCATTCCGATGCATGGACCCTCGAAGCATCTGCACGAGGACGAGGGTCTGACCCTGCAAGTTCTCT
CGGCCCGAGCATCCACACCGTACACACAGCCCTCCAGCATGTTGTCCTGCACGGCCGTTAGTTGTGACCT
GGAGCACGATTCGCCCCGGAAGCAAGTGGCCAGCAAGGAGGCCGTGCCGGAGCAGCAGTCTAGTCAGGTG
CAGCAAAAGCGTCCACCCAGCACGGGCATTCACAAGCCAGGAAGTCTGCGAGCACCCAAGGCTGTTCGTC
CTACTACTGCTCCGGTGGTCAGCAGCAAGCCGGTCAAGAGCGCTACCCGCTCCCGCGCGATGGACATTCG
TAACGGGATGTTCAATGCCCTGATGCACAGGTCCAAGGAGAGCTTTGTGATGCCTCGCATCGCCACCTGC
GACGACATTGAGTTGGAGGGAAGGCTTCGCCGCATGAATATTTGGCGCACCTCGGACGGCACAAGATTCC
GGACCCGCTCCACCACAGCTAACTTAAACATGAACAACAACAACAACAATGAGTGCATGGGCGGCCGCTC
GAGTCTAGAGGGCCCGCGGTTCGAAGGTAAGCCTATCCCTAACCCTCTCCTCGGTCTCGATTCTACGCGT
ACCGGTCATCATCACCATCACCATTGAGTTTAAACCCGCTGATCAGCCTCGACTGTGCCTTCTAAGGCCT
GAGCTCGCTGATCAGCCTCGATCGAGGATCCAGACATGATAAGATACATTGATGAGTTTGGACAAACCAC
AACTAGAATGCAGTGAAAAAAATGCTTTATTTGTGAAATTTGTGATGCTATTGCTTTATTTGTAACCATT
ATAAGCTGCAATAAACAAGTTAACAACAACAATTGCATTCATTTTATGTTTCAGGTTCAGGGGGAGGTGT
GGGAGGTTTTTTAAAGCAAGTAAAACCTCTACAAATGTGGTATGGCTGATTATGATCAGTCGACCGATGC
CCTTGAGAGCCTTCAACCCAGTCAGCTCCTTCCGGTGGGCGCGGGGCATGACTATCGTCGCCGCACTTAT
GACTGTCTTCTTTATCATGCAACTCGTAGGACAGGTGCCGGCAGCGCTCTGGGTCATTTTCGGCGAGGAC
CGCTTTCGCTGGAGCGCGACGATGATCGGCCTGTCGCTTGCGGTATTCGGAATCTTGCACGCCCTCGCTC
AAGCCTTCGTCACTGGTCCCGCCACCAAACGTTTCGGCGAGAAGCAGGCCATTATCGCCGGCATGGCGGC
CGACGCGCTGGGCTACGTCTTGCTGGCGTTCGCGACGCGAGGCTGGATGGCCTTCCCCATTATGATTCTT
CTCGCTTCCGGCGGCATCGGGATGCCCGCGTTGCAGGCCATGCTGTCCAGGCAGGTAGATGACGACCATC
AGGGACAGCTTCAAGGCCAGCAAAAGGCCAGGAACCGTAAAAAGGCCGCGTTGCTGGCGTTTTTCCATAG
GCTCCGCCCCCCTGACGAGCATCACAAAAATCGACGCTCAAGTCAGAGGTGGCGAAACCCGACAGGACTA
TAAAGATACCAGGCGTTTCCCCCTGGAAGCTCCCTCGTGCGCTCTCCTGTTCCGACCCTGCCGCTTACCG
GATACCTGTCCGCCTTTCTCCCTTCGGGAAGCGTGGCGCTTTCTCATAGCTCACGCTGTAGGTATCTCAG
TTCGGTGTAGGTCGTTCGCTCCAAGCTGGGCTGTGTGCACGAACCCCCCGTTCAGCCCGACCGCTGCGCC
TTATCCGGTAACTATCGTCTTGAGTCCAACCCGGTAAGACACGACTTATCGCCACTGGCAGCAGCCACTG
GTAACAGGATTAGCAGAGCGAGGTATGTAGGCGGTGCTACAGAGTTCTTGAAGTGGTGGCCTAACTACGG
CTACACTAGAAGGACAGTATTTGGTATCTGCGCTCTGCTGAAGCCAGTTACCTTCGGAAAAAGAGTTGGT
AGCTCTTGATCCGGCAAACAAACCACCGCTGGTAGCGGTGGTTTTTTTGTTTGCAAGCAGCAGATTACGC
GCAGAAAAAAAGGATCTCAAGAAGATCCTTTGATCTTTTCTACGGGGTCTGACGCTCAGTGGAACGAAAA
CTCACGTTAAGGGATTTTGGTCATGAGATTATCAAAAAGGATCTTCACCTAGATCCTTTTAAATTAAAAA
TGAAGTTTTAAATCAATCTAAAGTATATATGAGTAAACTTGGTCTGACAGTTACCAATGCTTAATCAGTG
AGGCACCTATCTCAGCGATCTGTCTATTTCGTTCATCCATAGTTGCCTGACTCCCCGTCGTGTAGATAAC
TACGATACGGGAGGGCTTACCATCTGGCCCCAGTGCTGCAATGATACCGCGAGACCCACGCTCACCGGCT
CCAGATTTATCAGCAATAAACCAGCCAGCCGGAAGGGCCGAGCGCAGAAGTGGTCCTGCAACTTTATCCG
CCTCCATCCAGTCTATTAATTGTTGCCGGGAAGCTAGAGTAAGTAGTTCGCCAGTTAATAGTTTGCGCAA
CGTTGTTGCCATTGCTGCAGGCATCGTGGTGTCACGCTCGTCGTTTGGTATGGCTTCATTCAGCTCCGGT
TCCCAACGATCAAGGCGAGTTACATGATCCCCCATGTTGTGCAAAAAAGCGGTTAGCTCCTTCGGTCCTC
CGATCGTTGTCAGAAGTAAGTTGGCCGCAGTGTTATCACTCATGGTTATGGCAGCACTGCATAATTCTCT
TACTGTCATGCCATCCGTAAGATGCTTTTCTGTGACTGGTGAGTACTCAACCAAGTCATTCTGAGAATAG
TGTATGCGGCGACCGAGTTGCTCTTGCCCGGCGTCAACACGGGATAATACCGCGCCACATAGCAGAACTT
TAAAAGTGCTCATCATTGGAAAACGTTCTTCGGGGCGAAAACTCTCAAGGATCTTACCGCTGTTGAGATC
CAGTTCGATGTAACCCACTCGTGCACCCAACTGATCTTCAGCATCTTTTACTTTCACCAGCGTTTCTGGG
TGAGCAAAAACAGGAAGGCAAAATGCCGCAAAAAAGGGAATAAGGGCGACACGGAAATGTTGAATACTCA
TACTCTTCCTTTTTCAATATTATTGAAGCATTTATCAGGGTTATTGTCTCATGAGCGGATACATATTTGA
ATGTATTTAGAAAAATAAACAAATAGGGGTTCCGCGCACATTTCCCCGAAAAGTGCCACCTGACGTCTAA
GAAACCATTATTATCATGACATTAACCTATAAAAATAGGCGTATCACGAGGCCCTTTCGT
